Addgene plasmid #179543: dCas9-CBP core
Purpose: encodes S. pyogenes dCas9 with c-terminal fusion of human CBP core (aa 1084-1701) driven by EF-1alpha promoter
Depositing lab: Isaac Hilton. Depositing organization: Rice University. Publication: Systematic comparison of CRISPR-based transcriptional activators uncovers gene-regulatory features of enhancer-promoter interactions. Wang K, Escobar M, Li J, Mahata B, Goell J, Shah S, Cluck M, Hilton IB. Nucleic Acids Res. 2022 Aug 12;50(14):7842-7855. doi: 10.1093/nar/gkac582. PubMed 35849129.
Backbone
  Vector backbone: LentiCRISPR v2
  Vector type: Mammalian Expression, Lentiviral
  Selectable markers: Puromycin
Growth in bacteria
  Bacterial resistance: Ampicillin, 100 μg/mL
  Growth temperature: 37°C
  Growth strain: NEB Stable
  Copy number: High Copy
Gene/Insert
  Gene/Insert name: S. Pyogenes dCas9 with c-terminal human CBP core (aa 1084-1701)
  Species: H. sapiens (human)
  Insert size (bp): 6012
  Mutation: D10A; H840A in S.pyogenes Cas9
  Entrez Gene: CREBBP (a.k.a. CBP, KAT3A, MKHK1, RSTS, RSTS1)
  Promoter: EF-1alpha
  Tag / fusion protein: Flag Tag (C terminal on insert)
  Cloning method: Gibson Cloning
  Sequencing primers: 5′ ATCCGGTGCCTAGAGAAGGT
Terms and licenses: Academic/Nonprofit Terms; Industry Terms: Not Available to Industry
How to cite: dCas9-CBP core was a gift from Isaac Hilton (Addgene plasmid # 179543 ; http://n2t.net/addgene:179543 ; RRID:Addgene_179543)
