[The description below was written by a language model from this plasmid's Addgene catalogue record and pLannotate feature annotations shown in this document.]
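Description:
dCas9-CBP core is a lentiviral mammalian expression plasmid built on the LentiCRISPR v2 backbone. It encodes a catalytically inactive Streptococcus pyogenes Cas9 (D10A and H840A) fused at its C terminus to the core region of human CBP (CREBBP, residues 1084–1701), with a C-terminal Flag tag recorded for the insert. The fusion is driven by the EF-1α core promoter. CBP is a histone acetyltransferase and transcriptional coactivator, so tethering its core to dCas9 lets a guide RNA direct acetylation-linked activation to chosen promoters or enhancers without cutting DNA. A puromycin resistance coding sequence lies shortly downstream of the fusion and allows selection of transduced cells. The feature table does not annotate the element linking it to the fusion. A WPRE follows to enhance transcript expression.

The transfer cassette has a third-generation, self-inactivating layout. A CMV enhancer/promoter drives a truncated HIV-1 5' LTR, followed by the Ψ packaging signal, RRE and cPPT/CTS, and the cassette ends in a ΔU3 3' LTR. An S. pyogenes gRNA scaffold is annotated upstream of the EF-1α promoter, but no U6 or other Pol III promoter is listed, so the record does not establish whether a guide can be expressed from this plasmid. In bacteria it is maintained through a high-copy ColE1/pUC-type origin with ampicillin resistance. The backbone also carries an f1 origin and an SV40/EM7-driven bleomycin/Zeocin resistance cassette outside the LTRs. The associated work compared CRISPR-based transcriptional activators, which is consistent with its use as an epigenome-editing effector for targeted gene activation.
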