Features (pLannotate 1.2.2; 34 found; start..end, strand, type, name):
    512..531     +  misc_feature   cPPT/CTS (fragment): central polypurine tract and central termination sequence of HIV-1
    533..766     +  LTR            3' LTR (ΔU3): self-inactivating 3' long terminal repeat (LTR) from HIV-1
    798..1022    +  polyA_signal   bGH poly(A) signal: bovine growth hormone polyadenylation signal
   1026..1047    +  promoter       SV40 promoter (fragment): SV40 enhancer and early promoter
   1068..1496    +  rep_origin     f1 ori (sequence partly withheld): f1 bacteriophage origin of replication; arrow indicates direction of (+) strand synthesis
   1510..1839    +  promoter       SV40 promoter: SV40 enhancer and early promoter
   1887..1934    +  promoter       EM7 promoter: synthetic bacterial promoter&nbsp
   1953..2327    +  CDS            BleoR: antibiotic-binding protein; Sh ble from Streptoalloteichus hindustanus; confers resistance to bleomycin, phleomycin, and Zeocin™
   2337..2462    +  CDS            ble (fragment): BLE_KLEPN - Experimental evidence at protein level: Swiss-Prot protein existence level 1. Binding protein with a strong affinity to the bleomycin family of antibiotics. Binds to CL990; an antimitotic-antibiotic compound. From Klebsiella pneumoniae.
   2457..2578    +  polyA_signal   SV40 poly(A) signal: SV40 polyadenylation signal
   2649..2671    -  protein_bind   lac operator (fragment): The lac repressor binds to the lac operator to inhibit transcription in E. coli. This inhibition can be relieved by adding lactose or isopropyl-β-D-thiogalactopyranoside (IPTG). lac repressor encoded by lacI
   2675..2705    -  promoter       lac promoter: promoter for the E. coli lac operon
   2720..2741    -  protein_bind   CAP binding site: CAP binding activates transcription in the presence of cAMP. E. coli catabolite activator protein
   2754..2846    -  CDS            lacI (fragment): lac repressor; lacI; The lac repressor binds to the lac operator to inhibit transcription in E. coli. This inhibition can be relieved by adding lactose or isopropyl-β-D-thiogalactopyranoside (IPTG).
   3029..3617    -  rep_origin     ori: high-copy-number ColE1/pMB1/pBR322/pUC origin of replication
   3788..4648    -  CDS            AmpR: β-lactamase; bla; confers resistance to ampicillin, carbenicillin, and related antibiotics
   4649..4753    -  promoter       AmpR promoter: bla
   4812..4864    -  misc_feature   bom (fragment): basis of mobility region from pBR322
   5019..5398    +  enhancer       CMV enhancer: human cytomegalovirus immediate early enhancer
   5399..5598    +  promoter       CMV promoter: human cytomegalovirus (CMV) immediate early promoter
   5616..5796    +  LTR            5' LTR (truncated): truncated 5' long terminal repeat (LTR) from HIV-1
   5843..5968    +  misc_feature   HIV-1 Ψ: packaging signal of human immunodeficiency virus type 1
   5952..6315    +  CDS            HIV-1 gag (fragment): gag protein from human immunodeficiency virus 1; gag
   6461..6694    +  misc_feature   RRE: The Rev response element (RRE) of HIV-1 allows for Rev-dependent mRNA export from the nucleus to the cytoplasm.
   7071..7171    +  CDS            Rev (fragment): human immunodeficiency virus 1 (HIV-1) Rev protein; rev; enhances nuclear export of unspliced and incompletely spliced viral mRNAs
   7221..7338    +  misc_feature   cPPT/CTS: central polypurine tract and central termination sequence of HIV-1
   7470..7545    +  misc_RNA       gRNA scaffold: guide RNA scaffold for the Streptococcus pyogenes CRISPR/Cas9 system
   7563..7581    +  CDS            small t antigen (fragment): SV40 (simian virus 40) small t antigen
   7607..7818    +  promoter       EF-1α core promoter: core promoter for human elongation factor EF-1α
   7846..9447    +  CDS            dCas9(N): N-terminal portion of catalytically inactive Streptococcus pyogenes dCas9 carrying the D10A mutation (Zetsche et al., 2015)
   9448..11946   +  CDS            Cas9(C): C-terminal portion of Streptococcus pyogenes Cas9 (Zetsche et al., 2015)
  11977..13854   +  CDS            CREBBP (fragment): CBP_HUMAN - Also known as CBP. Experimental evidence at protein level: Swiss-Prot protein existence level 1. Acetylates histones, giving a specific tag for transcriptional activation (PubMed:24616510). Also acetylates non- histone proteins, like DDX21, FBL, IRF2, MAFG, NCOA3, POLR1E/PAF53 and FOXO1 (PubMed:10490106, PubMed:11154691, PubMed:12738767, PubMed:12929931, PubMed:9707565, PubMed:24207024, PubMed:28790157, PubMed:30540930). Binds specifically to phosphorylated CREB and enhances its transcriptional activity toward cAMP-responsive genes. Acts as a coactivator of ALX1. Acts as a circadia
  13950..14547   +  CDS            PuroR (fragment): puromycin N-acetyltransferase; pac from Streptomyces; confers resistance to puromycin
  14563..461     +  misc_feature   WPRE (across the origin): woodchuck hepatitis virus posttranscriptional regulatory element
>Addgene plasmid #179543 | dCas9-CBP core | addgene full sequence | sequence record 354769 | Addgene NGS Result
CATTTTCTCCTCCTTGTATAAATCCTGGTTGCTGTCTCTTTATGAGGAGTTGTGGCCCGTTGTCAGGCAA
CGTGGCGTGGTGTGCACTGTGTTTGCTGACGCAACCCCCACTGGTTGGGGCATTGCCACCACCTGTCAGC
TCCTTTCCGGGACTTTCGCTTTCCCCCTCCCTATTGCCACGGCGGAACTCATCGCCGCCTGCCTTGCCCG
CTGCTGGACAGGGGCTCGGCTGTTGGGCACTGACAATTCCGTGGTGTTGTCGGGGAAATCATCGTCCTTT
CCTTGGCTGCTCGCCTGTGTTGCCACCTGGATTCTGCGCGGGACGTCCTTCTGCTACGTCCCTTCGGCCC
TCAATCCAGCGGACCTTCCTTCCCGCGGCCTGCTGCCGGCTCTGCGGCCTCTTCCGCGTCTTCGCCTTCG
CCCTCAGACGAGTCGGATCTCCCTTTGGGCCGCCTCCCCGCGTCGACTTTAAGACCAATGACTTACAAGG
CAGCTGTAGATCTTAGCCACTTTTTAAAAGAAAAGGGGGGACTGGAAGGGCTAATTCACTCCCAACGAAG
ACAAGATCTGCTTTTTGCTTGTACTGGGTCTCTCTGGTTAGACCAGATCTGAGCCTGGGAGCTCTCTGGC
TAACTAGGGAACCCACTGCTTAAGCCTCAATAAAGCTTGCCTTGAGTGCTTCAAGTAGTGTGTGCCCGTC
TGTTGTGTGACTCTGGTAACTAGAGATCCCTCAGACCCTTTTAGTCAGTGTGGAAAATCTCTAGCAGGGC
CCGTTTAAACCCGCTGATCAGCCTCGACTGTGCCTTCTAGTTGCCAGCCATCTGTTGTTTGCCCCTCCCC
CGTGCCTTCCTTGACCCTGGAAGGTGCCACTCCCACTGTCCTTTCCTAATAAAATGAGGAAATTGCATCG
CATTGTCTGAGTAGGTGTCATTCTATTCTGGGGGGTGGGGTGGGGCAGGACAGCAAGGGGGAGGATTGGG
AAGACAATAGCAGGCATGCTGGGGATGCGGTGGGCTCTATGGCTTCTGAGGCGGAAAGAACCAGCTGGGG
CTCTAGGGGGTATCCCC
[124 nt withheld, positions 1068-1191]
C
[91 nt withheld, positions 1193-1283]
A
[49 nt withheld, positions 1285-1333]
CCTTTGACGTTGGAGTCCACGTTCTTT
[37 nt withheld, positions 1361-1397]
ACCCTATCTCGGTCTATTCTTTTGATTTATAAGGGATTTTGCCGATTTCGGCCTATTGGTTAAAAAATGA
GCTGATTTAACAAAAATTTAACGCGAATTAATTCTGTGGAATGTGTGTCAGTTAGGGTGTGGAAAGTCCC
CAGGCTCCCCAGCAGGCAGAAGTATGCAAAGCATGCATCTCAATTAGTCAGCAACCAGGTGTGGAAAGTC
CCCAGGCTCCCCAGCAGGCAGAAGTATGCAAAGCATGCATCTCAATTAGTCAGCAACCATAGTCCCGCCC
CTAACTCCGCCCATCCCGCCCCTAACTCCGCCCAGTTCCGCCCATTCTCCGCCCCATGGCTGACTAATTT
TTTTTATTTATGCAGAGGCCGAGGCCGCCTCTGCCTCTGAGCTATTCCAGAAGTAGTGAGGAGGCTTTTT
TGGAGGCCTAGGCTTTTGCAAAAAGCTCCCGGGAGCTTGTATATCCATTTTCGGATCTGATCAGCACGTG
TTGACAATTAATCATCGGCATAGTATATCGGCATAGTATAATACGACAAGGTGAGGAACTAAACCATGGC
CAAGTTGACCAGTGCCGTTCCGGTGCTCACCGCGCGCGACGTCGCCGGAGCGGTCGAGTTCTGGACCGAC
CGGCTCGGGTTCTCCCGGGACTTCGTGGAGGACGACTTCGCCGGTGTGGTCCGGGACGACGTGACCCTGT
TCATCAGCGCGGTCCAGGACCAGGTGGTGCCGGACAACACCCTGGCCTGGGTGTGGGTGCGCGGCCTGGA
CGAGCTGTACGCCGAGTGGTCGGAGGTCGTGTCCACGAACTTCCGGGACGCCTCCGGGCCGGCCATGACC
GAGATCGGCGAGCAGCCGTGGGGGCGGGAGTTCGCCCTGCGCGACCCGGCCGGCAACTGCGTGCACTTCG
TGGCCGAGGAGCAGGACTGACACGTGCTACGAGATTTCGATTCCACCGCCGCCTTCTATGAAAGGTTGGG
CTTCGGAATCGTTTTCCGGGACGCCGGCTGGATGATCCTCCAGCGCGGGGATCTCATGCTGGAGTTCTTC
GCCCACCCCAACTTGTTTATTGCAGCTTATAATGGTTACAAATAAAGCAATAGCATCACAAATTTCACAA
ATAAAGCATTTTTTTCACTGCATTCTAGTTGTGGTTTGTCCAAACTCATCAATGTATCTTATCATGTCTG
TATACCGTCGACCTCTAGCTAGAGCTTGGCGTAATCATGGTCATAGCTGTTTCCTGTGTGAAATTGTTAT
CCGCTCACAATTCCACACAACATACGAGCCGGAAGCATAAAGTGTAAAGCCTGGGGTGCCTAATGAGTGA
GCTAACTCACATTAATTGCGTTGCGCTCACTGCCCGCTTTCCAGTCGGGAAACCTGTCGTGCCAGCTGCA
TTAATGAATCGGCCAACGCGCGGGGAGAGGCGGTTTGCGTATTGGGCGCTCTTCCGCTTCCTCGCTCACT
GACTCGCTGCGCTCGGTCGTTCGGCTGCGGCGAGCGGTATCAGCTCACTCAAAGGCGGTAATACGGTTAT
CCACAGAATCAGGGGATAACGCAGGAAAGAACATGTGAGCAAAAGGCCAGCAAAAGGCCAGGAACCGTAA
AAAGGCCGCGTTGCTGGCGTTTTTCCATAGGCTCCGCCCCCCTGACGAGCATCACAAAAATCGACGCTCA
AGTCAGAGGTGGCGAAACCCGACAGGACTATAAAGATACCAGGCGTTTCCCCCTGGAAGCTCCCTCGTGC
GCTCTCCTGTTCCGACCCTGCCGCTTACCGGATACCTGTCCGCCTTTCTCCCTTCGGGAAGCGTGGCGCT
TTCTCATAGCTCACGCTGTAGGTATCTCAGTTCGGTGTAGGTCGTTCGCTCCAAGCTGGGCTGTGTGCAC
GAACCCCCCGTTCAGCCCGACCGCTGCGCCTTATCCGGTAACTATCGTCTTGAGTCCAACCCGGTAAGAC
ACGACTTATCGCCACTGGCAGCAGCCACTGGTAACAGGATTAGCAGAGCGAGGTATGTAGGCGGTGCTAC
AGAGTTCTTGAAGTGGTGGCCTAACTACGGCTACACTAGAAGAACAGTATTTGGTATCTGCGCTCTGCTG
AAGCCAGTTACCTTCGGAAAAAGAGTTGGTAGCTCTTGATCCGGCAAACAAACCACCGCTGGTAGCGGTG
GTTTTTTTGTTTGCAAGCAGCAGATTACGCGCAGAAAAAAAGGATCTCAAGAAGATCCTTTGATCTTTTC
TACGGGGTCTGACGCTCAGTGGAACGAAAACTCACGTTAAGGGATTTTGGTCATGAGATTATCAAAAAGG
ATCTTCACCTAGATCCTTTTAAATTAAAAATGAAGTTTTAAATCAATCTAAAGTATATATGAGTAAACTT
GGTCTGACAGTTACCAATGCTTAATCAGTGAGGCACCTATCTCAGCGATCTGTCTATTTCGTTCATCCAT
AGTTGCCTGACTCCCCGTCGTGTAGATAACTACGATACGGGAGGGCTTACCATCTGGCCCCAGTGCTGCA
ATGATACCGCGAGACCCACGCTCACCGGCTCCAGATTTATCAGCAATAAACCAGCCAGCCGGAAGGGCCG
AGCGCAGAAGTGGTCCTGCAACTTTATCCGCCTCCATCCAGTCTATTAATTGTTGCCGGGAAGCTAGAGT
AAGTAGTTCGCCAGTTAATAGTTTGCGCAACGTTGTTGCCATTGCTACAGGCATCGTGGTGTCACGCTCG
TCGTTTGGTATGGCTTCATTCAGCTCCGGTTCCCAACGATCAAGGCGAGTTACATGATCCCCCATGTTGT
GCAAAAAAGCGGTTAGCTCCTTCGGTCCTCCGATCGTTGTCAGAAGTAAGTTGGCCGCAGTGTTATCACT
CATGGTTATGGCAGCACTGCATAATTCTCTTACTGTCATGCCATCCGTAAGATGCTTTTCTGTGACTGGT
GAGTACTCAACCAAGTCATTCTGAGAATAGTGTATGCGGCGACCGAGTTGCTCTTGCCCGGCGTCAATAC
GGGATAATACCGCGCCACATAGCAGAACTTTAAAAGTGCTCATCATTGGAAAACGTTCTTCGGGGCGAAA
ACTCTCAAGGATCTTACCGCTGTTGAGATCCAGTTCGATGTAACCCACTCGTGCACCCAACTGATCTTCA
GCATCTTTTACTTTCACCAGCGTTTCTGGGTGAGCAAAAACAGGAAGGCAAAATGCCGCAAAAAAGGGAA
TAAGGGCGACACGGAAATGTTGAATACTCATACTCTTCCTTTTTCAATATTATTGAAGCATTTATCAGGG
TTATTGTCTCATGAGCGGATACATATTTGAATGTATTTAGAAAAATAAACAAATAGGGGTTCCGCGCACA
TTTCCCCGAAAAGTGCCACCTGACGTCGACGGATCGGGAGATCTCCCGATCCCCTATGGTGCACTCTCAG
TACAATCTGCTCTGATGCCGCATAGTTAAGCCAGTATCTGCTCCCTGCTTGTGTGTTGGAGGTCGCTGAG
TAGTGCGCGAGCAAAATTTAAGCTACAACAAGGCAAGGCTTGACCGACAATTGCATGAAGAATCTGCTTA
GGGTTAGGCGTTTTGCGCTGCTTCGCGATGTACGGGCCAGATATACGCGTTGACATTGATTATTGACTAG
TTATTAATAGTAATCAATTACGGGGTCATTAGTTCATAGCCCATATATGGAGTTCCGCGTTACATAACTT
ACGGTAAATGGCCCGCCTGGCTGACCGCCCAACGACCCCCGCCCATTGACGTCAATAATGACGTATGTTC
CCATAGTAACGCCAATAGGGACTTTCCATTGACGTCAATGGGTGGAGTATTTACGGTAAACTGCCCACTT
GGCAGTACATCAAGTGTATCATATGCCAAGTACGCCCCCTATTGACGTCAATGACGGTAAATGGCCCGCC
TGGCATTATGCCCAGTACATGACCTTATGGGACTTTCCTACTTGGCAGTACATCTACGTATTAGTCATCG
CTATTACCATGGTGATGCGGTTTTGGCAGTACATCAATGGGCGTGGATAGCGGTTTGACTCACGGGGATT
TCCAAGTCTCCACCCCATTGACGTCAATGGGAGTTTGTTTTGGCACCAAAATCAACGGGACTTTCCAAAA
TGTCGTAACAACTCCGCCCCATTGACGCAAATGGGCGGTAGGCGTGTACGGTGGGAGGTCTATATAAGCA
GCGCGTTTTGCCTGTACTGGGTCTCTCTGGTTAGACCAGATCTGAGCCTGGGAGCTCTCTGGCTAACTAG
GGAACCCACTGCTTAAGCCTCAATAAAGCTTGCCTTGAGTGCTTCAAGTAGTGTGTGCCCGTCTGTTGTG
TGACTCTGGTAACTAGAGATCCCTCAGACCCTTTTAGTCAGTGTGGAAAATCTCTAGCAGTGGCGCCCGA
ACAGGGACTTGAAAGCGAAAGGGAAACCAGAGGAGCTCTCTCGACGCAGGACTCGGCTTGCTGAAGCGCG
CACGGCAAGAGGCGAGGGGCGGCGACTGGTGAGTACGCCAAAAATTTTGACTAGCGGAGGCTAGAAGGAG
AGAGATGGGTGCGAGAGCGTCAGTATTAAGCGGGGGAGAATTAGATCGCGATGGGAAAAAATTCGGTTAA
GGCCAGGGGGAAAGAAAAAATATAAATTAAAACATATAGTATGGGCAAGCAGGGAGCTAGAACGATTCGC
AGTTAATCCTGGCCTGTTAGAAACATCAGAAGGCTGTAGACAAATACTGGGACAGCTACAACCATCCCTT
CAGACAGGATCAGAAGAACTTAGATCATTATATAATACAGTAGCAACCCTCTATTGTGTGCATCAAAGGA
TAGAGATAAAAGACACCAAGGAAGCTTTAGACAAGATAGAGGAAGAGCAAAACAAAAGTAAGACCACCGC
ACAGCAAGCGGCCGCTGATCTTCAGACCTGGAGGAGGAGATATGAGGGACAATTGGAGAAGTGAATTATA
TAAATATAAAGTAGTAAAAATTGAACCATTAGGAGTAGCACCCACCAAGGCAAAGAGAAGAGTGGTGCAG
AGAGAAAAAAGAGCAGTGGGAATAGGAGCTTTGTTCCTTGGGTTCTTGGGAGCAGCAGGAAGCACTATGG
GCGCAGCGTCAATGACGCTGACGGTACAGGCCAGACAATTATTGTCTGGTATAGTGCAGCAGCAGAACAA
TTTGCTGAGGGCTATTGAGGCGCAACAGCATCTGTTGCAACTCACAGTCTGGGGCATCAAGCAGCTCCAG
GCAAGAATCCTGGCTGTGGAAAGATACCTAAAGGATCAACAGCTCCTGGGGATTTGGGGTTGCTCTGGAA
AACTCATTTGCACCACTGCTGTGCCTTGGAATGCTAGTTGGAGTAATAAATCTCTGGAACAGATTTGGAA
TCACACGACCTGGATGGAGTGGGACAGAGAAATTAACAATTACACAAGCTTAATACACTCCTTAATTGAA
GAATCGCAAAACCAGCAAGAAAAGAATGAACAAGAATTATTGGAATTAGATAAATGGGCAAGTTTGTGGA
ATTGGTTTAACATAACAAATTGGCTGTGGTATATAAAATTATTCATAATGATAGTAGGAGGCTTGGTAGG
TTTAAGAATAGTTTTTGCTGTACTTTCTATAGTGAATAGAGTTAGGCAGGGATATTCACCATTATCGTTT
CAGACCCACCTCCCAACCCCGAGGGGACCCGACAGGCCCGAAGGAATAGAAGAAGAAGGTGGAGAGAGAG
ACAGAGACAGATCCATTCGATTAGTGAACGGATCGGCACTGCGTGCGCCAATTCTGCAGACAAATGGCAG
TATTCATCCACAATTTTAAAAGAAAAGGGGGGATTGGGGGGTACAGTGCAGGGGAAAGAATAGTAGACAT
AATAGCAACAGACATACAAACTAAAGAATTACAAAAACAAATTACAAAAATTCAAAATTTTCGGGTTTAT
TACAGGGACAGCAGAGATCCAGTTTGGTTAATTAAGGTACCGATATCACTAGTGTTCCATTAACTGCGCT
AAAAATAATTTTTAAATCTTTTTTAGCTTCTTGCTCTTTTTTGTACGTCTCTGTTTTAGAGCTAGAAATA
GCAAGTTAAAATAAGGCTAGTCCGTTATCAACTTGAAAAAGTGGCACCGAGTCGGTGCTTTTTTGAATTC
GCTAGCTAGGTCTTGAAAGGAGTGGGAATTGGCTCCGGTGCCCGTCAGTGGGCAGAGCGCACATCGCCCA
CAGTCCCCGAGAAGTTGGGGGGAGGGGTCGGCAATTGATCCGGTGCCTAGAGAAGGTGGCGCGGGGTAAA
CTGGGAAAGTGATGTCGTGTACTGGCTCCGCCTTTTTCCCGAGGGTGGGGGAGAACCGTATATAAGTGCA
GTAGTCGCCGTGAACGTTCTTTTTCGCAACGGGTTTGCCGCCAGAACACAGGACCGGTTCTAGAGCGCTG
CCACCATGGACAAGAAGTACAGCATCGGCCTGGCCATCGGCACCAACTCTGTGGGCTGGGCCGTGATCAC
CGACGAGTACAAGGTGCCCAGCAAGAAATTCAAGGTGCTGGGCAACACCGACCGGCACAGCATCAAGAAG
AACCTGATCGGAGCCCTGCTGTTCGACAGCGGCGAAACAGCCGAGGCCACCCGGCTGAAGAGAACCGCCA
GAAGAAGATACACCAGACGGAAGAACCGGATCTGCTATCTGCAAGAGATCTTCAGCAACGAGATGGCCAA
GGTGGACGACAGCTTCTTCCACAGACTGGAAGAGTCCTTCCTGGTGGAAGAGGATAAGAAGCACGAGCGG
CACCCCATCTTCGGCAACATCGTGGACGAGGTGGCCTACCACGAGAAGTACCCCACCATCTACCACCTGA
GAAAGAAACTGGTGGACAGCACCGACAAGGCCGACCTGCGGCTGATCTATCTGGCCCTGGCCCACATGAT
CAAGTTCCGGGGCCACTTCCTGATCGAGGGCGACCTGAACCCCGACAACAGCGACGTGGACAAGCTGTTC
ATCCAGCTGGTGCAGACCTACAACCAGCTGTTCGAGGAAAACCCCATCAACGCCAGCGGCGTGGACGCCA
AGGCCATCCTGTCTGCCAGACTGAGCAAGAGCAGACGGCTGGAAAATCTGATCGCCCAGCTGCCCGGCGA
GAAGAAGAATGGCCTGTTCGGAAACCTGATTGCCCTGAGCCTGGGCCTGACCCCCAACTTCAAGAGCAAC
TTCGACCTGGCCGAGGATGCCAAACTGCAGCTGAGCAAGGACACCTACGACGACGACCTGGACAACCTGC
TGGCCCAGATCGGCGACCAGTACGCCGACCTGTTTCTGGCCGCCAAGAACCTGTCCGACGCCATCCTGCT
GAGCGACATCCTGAGAGTGAACACCGAGATCACCAAGGCCCCCCTGAGCGCCTCTATGATCAAGAGATAC
GACGAGCACCACCAGGACCTGACCCTGCTGAAAGCTCTCGTGCGGCAGCAGCTGCCTGAGAAGTACAAAG
AGATTTTCTTCGACCAGAGCAAGAACGGCTACGCCGGCTACATTGACGGCGGAGCCAGCCAGGAAGAGTT
CTACAAGTTCATCAAGCCCATCCTGGAAAAGATGGACGGCACCGAGGAACTGCTCGTGAAGCTGAACAGA
GAGGACCTGCTGCGGAAGCAGCGGACCTTCGACAACGGCAGCATCCCCCACCAGATCCACCTGGGAGAGC
TGCACGCCATTCTGCGGCGGCAGGAAGATTTTTACCCATTCCTGAAGGACAACCGGGAAAAGATCGAGAA
GATCCTGACCTTCCGCATCCCCTACTACGTGGGCCCTCTGGCCAGGGGAAACAGCAGATTCGCCTGGATG
ACCAGAAAGAGCGAGGAAACCATCACCCCCTGGAACTTCGAGGAAGTGGTGGACAAGGGCGCTTCCGCCC
AGAGCTTCATCGAGCGGATGACCAACTTCGATAAGAACCTGCCCAACGAGAAGGTGCTGCCCAAGCACAG
CCTGCTGTACGAGTACTTCACCGTGTATAACGAGCTGACCAAAGTGAAATACGTGACCGAGGGAATGAGA
AAGCCCGCCTTCCTGAGCGGCGAGCAGAAAAAGGCCATCGTGGACCTGCTGTTCAAGACCAACCGGAAAG
TGACCGTGAAGCAGCTGAAAGAGGACTACTTCAAGAAAATCGAGTGCTTCGACTCCGTGGAAATCTCCGG
CGTGGAAGATCGGTTCAACGCCTCCCTGGGCACATACCACGATCTGCTGAAAATTATCAAGGACAAGGAC
TTCCTGGACAATGAGGAAAACGAGGACATTCTGGAAGATATCGTGCTGACCCTGACACTGTTTGAGGACA
GAGAGATGATCGAGGAACGGCTGAAAACCTATGCCCACCTGTTCGACGACAAAGTGATGAAGCAGCTGAA
GCGGCGGAGATACACCGGCTGGGGCAGGCTGAGCCGGAAGCTGATCAACGGCATCCGGGACAAGCAGTCC
GGCAAGACAATCCTGGATTTCCTGAAGTCCGACGGCTTCGCCAACAGAAACTTCATGCAGCTGATCCACG
ACGACAGCCTGACCTTTAAAGAGGACATCCAGAAAGCCCAGGTGTCCGGCCAGGGCGATAGCCTGCACGA
GCACATTGCCAATCTGGCCGGCAGCCCCGCCATTAAGAAGGGCATCCTGCAGACAGTGAAGGTGGTGGAC
GAGCTCGTGAAAGTGATGGGCCGGCACAAGCCCGAGAACATCGTGATCGAAATGGCCAGAGAGAACCAGA
CCACCCAGAAGGGACAGAAGAACAGCCGCGAGAGAATGAAGCGGATCGAAGAGGGCATCAAAGAGCTGGG
CAGCCAGATCCTGAAAGAACACCCCGTGGAAAACACCCAGCTGCAGAACGAGAAGCTGTACCTGTACTAC
CTGCAGAATGGGCGGGATATGTACGTGGACCAGGAACTGGACATCAACCGGCTGTCCGACTACGATGTGG
ACGCCATCGTGCCTCAGAGCTTTCTGAAGGACGACTCCATCGACAACAAGGTGCTGACCAGAAGCGACAA
GAACCGGGGCAAGAGCGACAACGTGCCCTCCGAAGAGGTCGTGAAGAAGATGAAGAACTACTGGCGGCAG
CTGCTGAACGCCAAGCTGATTACCCAGAGAAAGTTCGACAATCTGACCAAGGCCGAGAGAGGCGGCCTGA
GCGAACTGGATAAGGCCGGCTTCATCAAGAGACAGCTGGTGGAAACCCGGCAGATCACAAAGCACGTGGC
ACAGATCCTGGACTCCCGGATGAACACTAAGTACGACGAGAATGACAAGCTGATCCGGGAAGTGAAAGTG
ATCACCCTGAAGTCCAAGCTGGTGTCCGATTTCCGGAAGGATTTCCAGTTTTACAAAGTGCGCGAGATCA
ACAACTACCACCACGCCCACGACGCCTACCTGAACGCCGTCGTGGGAACCGCCCTGATCAAAAAGTACCC
TAAGCTGGAAAGCGAGTTCGTGTACGGCGACTACAAGGTGTACGACGTGCGGAAGATGATCGCCAAGAGC
GAGCAGGAAATCGGCAAGGCTACCGCCAAGTACTTCTTCTACAGCAACATCATGAACTTTTTCAAGACCG
AGATTACCCTGGCCAACGGCGAGATCCGGAAGCGGCCTCTGATCGAGACAAACGGCGAAACCGGGGAGAT
CGTGTGGGATAAGGGCCGGGATTTTGCCACCGTGCGGAAAGTGCTGAGCATGCCCCAAGTGAATATCGTG
AAAAAGACCGAGGTGCAGACAGGCGGCTTCAGCAAAGAGTCTATCCTGCCCAAGAGGAACAGCGATAAGC
TGATCGCCAGAAAGAAGGACTGGGACCCTAAGAAGTACGGCGGCTTCGACAGCCCCACCGTGGCCTATTC
TGTGCTGGTGGTGGCCAAAGTGGAAAAGGGCAAGTCCAAGAAACTGAAGAGTGTGAAAGAGCTGCTGGGG
ATCACCATCATGGAAAGAAGCAGCTTCGAGAAGAATCCCATCGACTTTCTGGAAGCCAAGGGCTACAAAG
AAGTGAAAAAGGACCTGATCATCAAGCTGCCTAAGTACTCCCTGTTCGAGCTGGAAAACGGCCGGAAGAG
AATGCTGGCCTCTGCCGGCGAACTGCAGAAGGGAAACGAACTGGCCCTGCCCTCCAAATATGTGAACTTC
CTGTACCTGGCCAGCCACTATGAGAAGCTGAAGGGCTCCCCCGAGGATAATGAGCAGAAACAGCTGTTTG
TGGAACAGCACAAGCACTACCTGGACGAGATCATCGAGCAGATCAGCGAGTTCTCCAAGAGAGTGATCCT
GGCCGACGCTAATCTGGACAAAGTGCTGTCCGCCTACAACAAGCACCGGGATAAGCCCATCAGAGAGCAG
GCCGAGAATATCATCCACCTGTTTACCCTGACCAATCTGGGAGCCCCTGCCGCCTTCAAGTACTTTGACA
CCACCATCGACCGGAAGAGGTACACCAGCACCAAAGAGGTGCTGGACGCCACCCTGATCCACCAGAGCAT
CACCGGCCTGTACGAGACACGGATCGACCTGTCTCAGCTGGGAGGCGACAAGCGACCTGCCGCCACAAAG
AAGGCTGGACAGGCTAAGAAGAAGAAAGGATCCATCTTTAAACCAGAGGAGTTACGCCAGGCCCTCATGC
CAACCCTAGAAGCACTGTATCGACAGGACCCAGAGTCATTACCTTTCCGGCAGCCTGTAGATCCCCAGCT
CCTCGGAATTCCAGACTATTTTGACATCGTAAAGAATCCCATGGACCTCTCCACCATCAAGCGGAAGCTG
GACACAGGGCAATACCAAGAGCCCTGGCAGTACGTGGACGACGTCTGGCTCATGTTCAACAATGCCTGGC
TCTATAATCGCAAGACATCCCGAGTCTATAAGTTTTGCAGTAAGCTTGCAGAGGTCTTTGAGCAGGAAAT
TGACCCTGTCATGCAGTCCCTTGGATATTGCTGTGGACGCAAGTATGAGTTTTCCCCACAGACTTTGTGC
TGCTATGGGAAGCAGCTGTGTACCATTCCTCGCGATGCTGCCTACTACAGCTATCAGAATAGGTATCATT
TCTGTGAGAAGTGTTTCACAGAGATCCAGGGCGAGAATGTGACCCTGGGTGACGACCCTTCACAGCCCCA
GACGACAATTTCAAAGGATCAGTTTGAAAAGAAGAAAAATGATACCTTAGACCCCGAACCTTTCGTTGAT
TGCAAGGAGTGTGGCCGGAAGATGCATCAGATTTGCGTTCTGCACTATGACATCATTTGGCCTTCAGGTT
TTGTGTGCGACAACTGCTTGAAGAAAACTGGCAGACCTCGAAAAGAAAACAAATTCAGTGCTAAGAGGCT
GCAGACCACAAGACTGGGAAACCACTTGGAAGACCGAGTGAACAAATTTTTGCGGCGCCAGAATCACCCT
GAAGCCGGGGAGGTTTTTGTCCGAGTGGTGGCCAGCTCAGACAAGACGGTGGAGGTCAAGCCCGGGATGA
AGTCACGGTTTGTGGATTCTGGGGAAATGTCTGAATCTTTCCCATATCGAACCAAAGCTCTGTTTGCTTT
TGAGGAAATTGACGGCGTGGATGTCTGCTTTTTTGGAATGCACGTCCAAGAATACGGCTCTGATTGCCCC
CCTCCAAACACGAGGCGTGTGTACATTTCTTATCTGGATAGTATTCATTTCTTCCGGCCACGTTGCCTCC
GCACAGCCGTTTACCATGAGATCCTTATTGGATATTTAGAGTATGTGAAGAAATTAGGGTATGTGACAGG
GCACATCTGGGCCTGTCCTCCAAGTGAAGGAGATGATTACATCTTCCATTGCCACCCACCTGATCAAAAA
ATACCCAAGCCAAAACGACTGCAGGAGTGGTACAAAAAGATGCTGGACAAGGCGTTTGCAGAGCGGATCA
TCCATGACTACAAGGATATTTTCAAACAAGCAACTGAAGACAGGCTCACCAGTGCCAAGGAACTGCCCTA
TTTTGAAGGTGATTTCTGGCCCAATGTGTTAGAAGAGAGCATTAAGGAACTAGAACAAGAAGAAGAGGAG
AGGAAAAAGGAAGAGAGCACTGCAGCCAGTGAAACCACTGAGGGCAGTCAGGGCGACAGCAAGAATGCCA
AGAAGAAGAACAACAAGAAAACCAACAAGAACAAAAGCAGCATCAGCCGCGCCAACAAGAAGAAGCCCAG
CATGCCCAACGTGTCCAATGACCTGTCCCAGAAGCTGTATGCCACCATGGAGAAGCACAAGGAGGTCTTC
TTCGTGATCCACCTGCACGCTGGGCCTGTCATCAACACCCTGCCCCCCATCGTCGACCCCGACCCCCTGC
TCAGCTGTGACCTCATGGATGGGCGCGACGCCTTCCTCACCCTCGCCAGAGACAAGCACTGGGAGTTCTC
CTCCTTGCGCCGCTCCAAGTGGTCCACGCTCTGCATGCTGGTGGAGCTGCACACCCAGGGCCAGGACGGA
TCCGATTACAAAGACGATGACGATAAGGGATCCGGCGCAACAAACTTCTCTCTGCTGAAACAAGCCGGAG
ATGTCGAAGAGAATCCTGGACCGACCGAGTACAAGCCCACGGTGCGCCTCGCCACCCGCGACGACGTCCC
CAGGGCCGTACGCACCCTCGCCGCCGCGTTCGCCGACTACCCCGCCACGCGCCACACCGTCGATCCGGAC
CGCCACATCGAGCGGGTCACCGAGCTGCAAGAACTCTTCCTCACGCGCGTCGGGCTCGACATCGGCAAGG
TGTGGGTCGCGGACGACGGCGCCGCGGTGGCGGTCTGGACCACGCCGGAGAGCGTCGAAGCGGGGGCGGT
GTTCGCCGAGATCGGCCCGCGCATGGCCGAGTTGAGCGGTTCCCGGCTGGCCGCGCAGCAACAGATGGAA
GGCCTCCTGGCGCCGCACCGGCCCAAGGAGCCCGCGTGGTTCCTGGCCACCGTCGGAGTCTCGCCCGACC
ACCAGGGCAAGGGTCTGGGCAGCGCCGTCGTGCTCCCCGGAGTGGAGGCGGCCGAGCGCGCCGGGGTGCC
CGCCTTCCTGGAGACCTCCGCGCCCCGCAACCTCCCCTTCTACGAGCGGCTCGGCTTCACCGTCACCGCC
GACGTCGAGGTGCCCGAAGGACCGCGCACCTGGTGCATGACCCGCAAGCCCGGTGCCTGAACGCGTTAAG
TCGACAATCAACCTCTGGATTACAAAATTTGTGAAAGATTGACTGGTATTCTTAACTATGTTGCTCCTTT
TACGCTATGTGGATACGCTGCTTTAATGCCTTTGTATCATGCTATTGCTTCCCGTATGGCTTT
